>Addgene plasmid #110087 | pKO (Hyg) | addgene full sequence | sequence record 316821 | Addgene NGS Result
CATGGATCCAGACCCCAGGCTTGACACTTTATGCTTCCGGCTCGTATAATGTGTGGAATTGTGAGCGCTC
ACAATTCGCATGCGGTACCAAGCTGATCCGATAACACAGGAACAGATCTTCCGGAGTGTAAGAAATGAGT
CTGAAAGAAAAAACACAATCTCTGTTTGCCAACGCATTTGGCTACCCTGCCACTCACACCATTCAGGCGC
CTGGCCGCGTGAATTTGATTGGTGAACACACCGACTACAACGACGGTTTCGTTCTGCCCTGCGCGATTGA
TTATCAAACCGTGATCAGTTGTGCACCACGCGATGACCGTAAAGTTCGCGTGATGGCAGCCGATTATGAA
AATCAGCTCGACGAGTTTTCCCTCGATGCGCCCATTGTCGCACATGAAAACTATCAATGGGCTAACTACG
TTCGTGGCGTGGTGAAACATCTGCAACTGCGTAACAACAGCTTCGGCGGCGTGGACATGGTGATCAGCGG
CAATGTGCCGCAGGGTGCCGGGTTAAGTTCTTCCGCTTCACTGGAAGTCGCGGTCGGAACCGTATTGCAG
CAGCTTTATCATCTGCCGCTGGACGGCGCACAAATCGCGCTTAACGGTCAGGAAGCAGAAAACCAGTTTG
TAGGCTGTAACTGCGGGATCATGGATCAGCTAATTTCCGCGCTCGGCAAGAAAGATCATGCCTTGCTGAT
CGATTGCCGCTCACTGGGGACCAAAGCAGTTTCCATGCCCAAAGGTGTGGCTGTCGTCATCATCAACAGT
AACTTCAAACGTACCCTGGTTGGCAGCGAATACAACACCCGTCGTGAACAGTGCGAAACCGGTGCGCGTT
TCTTCCAGCAGCCAGCCCTGCGTGATGTCACCATTGAAGAGTTCAACGCTGTTGCGCATGAACTGGACCC
GATCGTGGCAAAACGCGTGCGTCATATACTGACTGAAAACGCCCGCACCGTTGAAGCTGCCAGCGCGCTG
GAGCAAGGCGACCTGAAACGTATGGGCGAGTTGATGGCGGAGTCTCATGCCTCTATGCGCGATGATTTCG
AAATCACCGTGCCGCAAATTGACACTCTGGTAGAAATCGTCAAAGCTGTGATTGGCGACAAAGGTGGCGT
ACGCATGACCGGCGGCGGATTTGGCGGCTGTATCGTCGCGCTGATCCCGGAAGAACTGGTGCCTGCCGTA
CAGCAAGCTGTCGCTGAACAATATGAAGCAAAAACAGGTATTAAAGAGACTTTTTACGTTTGTAAACCAT
CACAAGGAGCAGGACAGTGCTGAACGAAACTCCTGCAGCGCGTAGTACCTCACACCGTCCTGCGGGTTGA
CGTATGAGGCTTGGATCCTCCCGCTGCGCTGAGTCTTCAGCGATCCCCATCCGCGACGTGCCAACTAGGT
CTCCTCTCGTCGTGAACAAGGCTACCGGGTTGCAACTCCTGTGCAACTCTCAGGCTTCAACGCGCTTCTA
CGACCTGCAATTTCTTTCCACTTAGAGGATGCAGCCGAGAGGGGGTAAAAACCTCCCATTCGCCATTCAG
GCTGCGCAACTGTTGGGAAGGGCGTTTCGGTGCGGGCCTCTTCGCTATTACGCCAGCTGGCGAAAGGGGG
ATGTGCTGCAAGGCGATTAAGTTGGGTAACGCCAGGGTTTTCCCAGTCACGACGTTGTAAAACGACGGCC
AGTGAGCGCGACGTAATAAGTTGAAGAGCATCTGCTCTTCAGCATCACTGCCCGCTTTCCAGTCGGGAAA
CCTGTCGTGCCAGCTGCATTAACATGGTCATAGCTGTTTCCTTGCGTATTGGGCGCTCTCCGCTTCCTCG
CTCACTGACTCGCTGCGCTCGGTCGTTCGGGTAAAGCCTGGGGTGCCTAATGAGCAAAAGGCCAGCAAAA
GGCCAGGAACCGTAAAAAGGCCGCGTTGCTGGCGTTTTTCCATAGGCTCCGCCCCCCTGACGAGCATCAC
AAAAATCGACGCTCAAGTCAGAGGTGGCGAAACCCGACAGGACTATAAAGATACCAGGCGTTTCCCCCTG
GAAGCTCCCTCGTGCGCTCTCCTGTTCCGACCCTGCCGCTTACCGGATACCTGTCCGCCTTTCTCCCTTC
GGGAAGCGTGGCGCTTTCTCATAGCTCACGCTGTAGGTATCTCAGTTCGGTGTAGGTCGTTCGCTCCAAG
CTGGGCTGTGTGCACGAACCCCCCGTTCAGCCCGACCGCTGCGCCTTATCCGGTAACTATCGTCTTGAGT
CCAACCCGGTAAGACACGACTTATCGCCACTGGCAGCAGCCACTGGTAACAGGATTAGCAGAGCGAGGTA
TGTAGGCGGTGCTACAGAGTTCTTGAAGTGGTGGCCTAACTACGGCTACACTAGAAGAACAGTATTTGGT
ATCTGCGCTCTGCTGAAGCCAGTTACCTTCGGAAAAAGAGTTGGTAGCTCTTGATCCGGCAAACAAACCA
CCGCTGGTAGCGGTGGTTTTTTTGTTTGCAAGCAGCAGATTACGCGCAGAAAAAAAGGATCTCAAGAAGA
TCCTTTGATCTTTTCTACGGGGTCTGACGCTCAGTGGAACGAAGGCGCGCCTGAGTGAGCTGATACCGCT
CGCCGCAGCCGAACGACCGAGCGCAGCGAGTCAGTGAGCGAGGAAGCGGAAGATCGGGCCCAGCCGGCCC
ACATATACCTGCCGTTCACTATTATTTAGTGAAATGAGATATTATGATATTTTCTGAATTGTGATTAAAA
AGGCAACTTTATGCCCATGCAACAGAAACTATAAAAAATACAGAGAATGAAAAGAAACAGATAGATTTTT
TAGTTCTTTAGGCCCGTAGTCTGCAAATCCTTTTATGATTTTCTATCAAACAAAAGAGGAAAATAGACCA
GTTGCAATCCAAACGAGAGTCTAATAGAATGAGGTCGAAAAGTAAATCGCGCGGGTTTGTTACTGATAAA
GCAGGCAAGACCTAAAATGTGTAAAGGGCAAAGTGTATACTTTGGCGTCACCCCTTACATATTTTAGGTC
TTTTTTTATTGTGCGTAACTAACTTGCCATCTTCAAACAGGAGGGCTGGAAGAAGCAGACCGCTAACACA
GTACATAAAAAAGGAGACATGAACGATGAACATCAAAAAGTTTGCAAAACAAGCAACAGTATTAACCTTT
ACTACCGCACTGCTGGCAGGAGGCGCAACTCAAGCGTTTGCGAAAGAAACGAACCAAAAGCCATATAAGG
AAACATACGGCATTTCCCATATTACACGCCATGATATGCTGCAAATCCCTGAACAGCAAAAAAATGAAAA
ATATAAAGTTCCTGAGTTCGATTCGTCCACAATTAAAAATATCTCTTCTGCAAAAGGCCTGGACGTTTGG
GACAGCTGGCCATTACAAAACACTGACGGCACTGTCGCAAACTATCACGGCTACCACATCGTCTTTGCAT
TAGCCGGAGATCCTAAAAATGCGGATGACACATCGATTTACATGTTCTATCAAAAAGTCGGCGAAACTTC
TATTGACAGCTGGAAAAACGCTGGCCGCGTCTTTAAAGACAGCGACAAATTCGATGCAAATGATTCTATC
CTAAAAGACCAAACACAAGAATGGTCAGGTTCAGCCACATTTACATCTGACGGAAAAATCCGTTTATTCT
ACACTGATTTCTCCGGTAAACATTACGGCAAACAAACACTGACAACTGCACAAGTTAACGTATCAGCATC
AGACAGCTCTTTGAACATCAACGGTGTAGAGGATTATAAATCAATCTTTGACGGTGACGGAAAAACGTAT
CAAAATGTACAGCAGTTCATCGATGAAGGCAACTACAGCTCAGGCGACAACCATACGCTGAGAGATCCTC
ACTACGTAGAAGATAAAGGCCACAAATACTTAGTATTTGAAGCAAACACTGGAACTGAAGATGGCTACCA
AGGCGAAGAATCTTTATTTAACAAAGCATACTATGGCAAAAGCACATCATTCTTCCGTCAAGAAAGTCAA
AAACTTCTGCAAAGCGATAAAAAACGCACGGCTGAGTTAGCAAACGGCGCTCTCGGTATGATTGAGCTAA
ACGATGATTACACACTGAAAAAAGTGATGAAACCGCTGATTGCATCTAACACAGTAACAGATGAAATTGA
ACGCGCGAACGTCTTTAAAATGAACGGCAAATGGTACCTGTTCACTGACTCCCGCGGATCAAAAATGACG
ATTGACGGCATTACGTCTAACGATATTTACATGCTTGGTTATGTTTCTAATTCTTTAACTGGCCCATACA
AGCCGCTGAACAAAACTGGCCTTGTGTTAAAAATGGATCTTGATCCTAACGATGTAACCTTTACTTACTC
ACACTTCGCTGTACCTCAAGCGAAAGGAAACAATGTCGTGATTACAAGCTATATGACAAACAGAGGATTC
TACGCAGACAAACAATCAACGTTTGCGCCTAGCTTCCTGCTGAACATCAAAGGCAAGAAAACATCTGTTG
TCAAAGACAGCATCCTTGAACAAGGACAATTAACAGTTAACAAATAAAAACGCAAAAGAAAATGCCGATA
TCCTATTGGCATTGCGGCCGCGGTCTCGGCGGTGGGTCGTCTAGAGGTCTGACGCTCAGTGGAACGAAAA
CTCACGTTAAGGGATTTTGGTCATGAGATTATCAAAAAGGATCTTCACCTAGATCCTTTTAAATTAAAAA
TGAAGTTTTAAATCAATCTAAAGTATATATGAGTAAACTTGGTCTGACAGTTACCAATGCTTAATCAGTG
AGGCACCTATCTCAGCGATCTGTCTATTTCGTTCATCCATAGTTGCCTGACTCCCCGACGTGGCCGACCA
GCCCGTCATCGTCAACGCCTGATCCGCGGTGCGGACAGGCCGTGTCGCGACCGGCCGTGCGGAATTAAGC
CGGCCCGTACCCTGTGAATAGAGGTCCGCTGTGACACAAGAATCCCTGTTACTTCTCGACCGTATTGATT
CGGATGATTCCTACGCGAGCCTGCGGAACGACCAGGAATTCTGGGAGCCGCTGGCCCGCCGAGCCCTGGA
GGAGCTCGGGCTGCCGGTGCCGCCGGTGCTGCGGGTGCCCGGCGAGAGCACCAACCCCGTACTGGTCGGC
GAGCCCGGCCCGGTGATCAAGCTGTTCGGCGAGCACTGGTGCGGTCCGGAGAGCCTCGCGTCGGAGTCGG
AGGCGTACGCGGTCCTGGCGGACGCCCCGGTGCCGGTGCCCCGCCTCCTCGGCCGCGGCGAGCTGCGGCC
CGGCACCGGAGCCTGGCCGTGGCCCTACCTGGTGATGAGCCGGATGACCGGCACCACCTGGCGGTCCGCG
ATGGACGGCACGACCGACCGGAACGCGCTGCTCGCCCTGGCCCGCGAACTCGGCCGGGTGCTCGGCCGGC
TGCACAGGGTGCCGCTGACCGGGAACACCGTGCTCACCCCCCATTCCGAGGTCTTCCCGGAACTGCTGCG
GGAACGCCGCGCGGCGACCGTCGAGGACCACCGCGGGTGGGGCTACCTCTCGCCCCGGCTGCTGGACCGC
CTGGAGGACTGGCTGCCGGACGTGGACACGCTGCTGGCCGGCCGCGAACCCCGGTTCGTCCACGGCGACC
TGCACGGGACCAACATCTTCGTGGACCTGGCCGCGACCGAGGTCACCGGGATCGTCGACTTCACCGACGT
CTATGCGGGAGACTCCCGCTACAGCCTGGTGCAACTGCATCTCAACGCCTTCCGGGGCGACCGCGAGATC
CTGGCCGCGCTGCTCGACGGGGCGCAGTGGAAGCGGACCGAGGACTTCGCCCGCGAACTGCTCGCCTTCA
CCTTCCTGCACGACTTCGAGGTGTTCGAGGAGACCCCGCTGGATCTCTCCGGCTTCACCGATCCGGAGGA
ACTGGCGCAGTTCCTCTGGGGGCCGCCGGACACCGCCCCCGGCGCCTGACGCCCCGGGCCCGCGCCGAAG
CCCGCTGCTGCGAGCCCGGAGCGGGCCGGCCGACGGCGGTGCGGGCCCGGCGGCGGACGCTCAGCAGCGG
CGGGCGTGAAAGGCCCTGGCATCCTCGATCATCTCCTCCAGGGTGGGTCGGCCGGGCTTCCATCCCAGCT
CGGCAAGGATCAACGAGGACAGTCGCACGACGAAGTTCTTCTGGATCGCGCCCGTGCTGGAAGCACTCAA
CCTCGAAGCGTGTGGTTGCGGAGCCATCTAGCAACCACACGAC
Features (pLannotate 1.2.2; 13 found; start..end, strand, type, name):
     24..51      +  promoter       lac UV5 promoter (fragment): E. coli lac promoter with an "up" mutation
     57..76      +  protein_bind   lac operator (symmetric): The lac repressor binds to the lac operator to inhibit transcription in E. coli. This inhibition can be relieved by adding lactose or isopropyl-β-D-thiogalactopyranoside (IPTG). The symmetric lac operator was optimized for tight binding of lac repressor. lac repressor encoded by lacI
    135..1280    +  CDS            galK: GAL1_ECOLI - Also known as galA. Experimental evidence at protein level: Swiss-Prot protein existence level 1. Catalyzes the transfer of the gamma-phosphate of ATP to D- galactose to form alpha-D-galactose-1-phosphate (Gal-1-P). To a lesser extent, is also able to phosphorylate 2-deoxy-D-galactose and D- galactosamine. Is not able to use D-galacturonic acid, D-talose, L- altrose, and L-glucose as substrates. From Escherichia coli (strain K12).
   1287..1394    -  CDS            33 (fragment): VINT_BPML5 - Also known as int. Protein inferred from homology: Swiss-Prot protein existence level 3. Integrase is necessary for integration of the phage into the host genome by site-specific recombination. From Mycobacterium phage L5 (Mycobacteriophage L5).
   1529..1685    -  CDS            lacZα (fragment): LacZα fragment of β-galactosidase; lacZ fragment
   1725..1772    -  CDS            lacI (fragment): lac repressor; lacI; The lac repressor binds to the lac operator to inhibit transcription in E. coli. This inhibition can be relieved by adding lactose or isopropyl-β-D-thiogalactopyranoside (IPTG).
   1809..1849    -  rep_origin     RSF ori (fragment): Plasmids containing the RSF 1030 origin of replication can be propagated in E. coli cells that contain additional plasmids with compatible origins.
   1927..2515    -  rep_origin     ori: high-copy-number ColE1/pMB1/pBR322/pUC origin of replication
   2572..2642    +  rep_origin     RSF ori (fragment): Plasmids containing the RSF 1030 origin of replication can be propagated in E. coli cells that contain additional plasmids with compatible origins.
   2660..3105    +  promoter       sacB promoter: sacR; sacB promoter and control region
   3106..4527    +  CDS            SacB: secreted levansucrase that renders bacterial growth sensitive to sucrose; Bacillus subtilis sacB; negative selection marker
   4742..4822    -  CDS            bla(M) (fragment): β-lactamase lacking the signal sequence; bla(M); allows cytosolic expression of β-lactamase
   4934..5926    +  CDS            hyg: KHYB_STRHY - Experimental evidence at protein level: Swiss-Prot protein existence level 1. The aminoglycoside phosphotransferases achieve inactivation of their antibiotic substrates by phosphorylation. From Streptomyces hygroscopicus.
