[The description below was written by a language model from this plasmid's Addgene catalogue record and pLannotate feature annotations shown in this document.]
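Description:
pKO (Hyg) is an empty-backbone suicide vector of about 6.2 kb designed for generating gene deletions in mycobacteria by allelic exchange. It is propagated in E. coli through a high-copy ColE1/pUC-type origin, and the annotation shows no mycobacterial origin of replication, consistent with its suicide behaviour: in mycobacteria the plasmid cannot persist unless it recombines into the chromosome. Selection in both hosts relies on the hygromycin phosphotransferase gene (hyg) from Streptomyces hygroscopicus.

No insert is present. The user is expected to clone in homology arms flanking the target locus, although the record does not describe the cloning site or method. Integration by a first crossover is selected with hygromycin, and loss of the backbone through a second crossover is then enforced by two independent counter-selectable markers. One is Bacillus subtilis sacB with its native promoter and control region, encoding levansucrase, which makes cells sensitive to sucrose. The other is E. coli galK, encoding galactokinase, which also phosphorylates 2-deoxy-galactose and so allows counter-selection with that analogue. galK sits just downstream of a lac UV5 promoter fragment and a symmetric lac operator. Using two negative markers together reduces the background of false positives that arise when a single marker is spontaneously inactivated.

The remaining annotated hits are short fragments (mycobacteriophage L5 integrase, lacZα, lacI, RSF origin, β-lactamase). They appear to be non-functional remnants of earlier vector construction rather than working parts; in particular, the integrase fragment is far too small to mediate site-specific integration.
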