Addgene plasmid #110087: pKO (Hyg)
Purpose: (Empty Backbone) Suicide vector for generation of gene deletions in mycobacteria. Contains the two genes sacB and galK for negative selection.
Depositing lab: Markus Seeger. Depositing organization: University of Zurich. Publication: A uniform cloning platform for mycobacterial genetics and protein production. Arnold FM, Hohl M, Remm S, Koliwer-Brandl H, Adenau S, Chusri S, Sander P, Hilbi H, Seeger MA. Sci Rep. 2018 Jun 22;8(1):9539. doi: 10.1038/s41598-018-27687-5. PubMed 29934571.
Backbone
  Vector backbone: pKO
  Vector type: Bacterial Knockout Generation
Growth in bacteria
  Bacterial resistance: Hygromycin, 200 μg/mL
  Growth temperature: 37°C
  Growth strain: DH5alpha
  Copy number: High Copy
Gene/Insert
  Gene/Insert name: None
Terms and licenses: Academic/Nonprofit Terms; Industry Terms: Not Available to Industry
How to cite: pKO (Hyg) was a gift from Markus Seeger (Addgene plasmid # 110087 ; http://n2t.net/addgene:110087 ; RRID:Addgene_110087)
